>Addgene plasmid #102466 | pSG09-OR2-OR1-Pr-sigma54 | addgene full sequence | sequence record 197263 | Addgene NGS Result
AAGGATCTTACCGCTGTTGAGATCCAGTTCGATGTAACCCACTCGTGCACCCAACTGATCTTCAGCATCT
TTTACTTTCACCAGCGTTTCTGGGTGAGCAAAAACAGGAAGGCAAAATGCCGCAAAAAAGGGAATAAGGG
CGACACGGAAATGTTGAATACTCATACTCTTCCTTTTTCAATATTATTGAAGCATTTATCAGGGTTATTG
TCTCATGAGCGGATACATATTTGAATGTATTTAGAAAAATAAACAAATAGGGGTTCCGCGCACATTTCCC
CGAAAAGTGCCACCTGACGTCTAAGAAACCATTATTATCATGACATTAACCTATAAAAATAGGCGTATCA
CGAGGCCCTTTCGTCTTCAAGAATTCTGGCGAATCCTCTGACCAGCCAGAAAACGACCTTTCTGTGGTGA
AACCGGATGCTGCAATTCAGAGCGCCAGCAAGTGGGGGACAGCAGAAGACCTGACCGCCGCAGAGTGGAT
GTTTGACATGGTGAAGACTATCGCACCATCAGCCAGAAAACCGAATTTTGCTGGGTGGGCTAACGATATC
CGCCTGATGCGTGAACGTGACGGACGTAACCACCGCGACATGTGTGTGCTGTTCCGCTGGGCATGCCAGG
ACAACTTCTGGTCCGGTAACGTGCTGAGCTAACACCGTGCGTGTTGACAATTTTACCTCTGGCGGTGATA
ATGGTTGCAGCTAGCAATAATTTTGTTTAACTTTAAGAAGGAGGATCCAAATGAAGCAAGGTTTGCAACT
CAGGCTTAGCCAACAACTGGCGATGACGCCACAGCTCCAACAGGCAATTCGTCTGTTGCAGTTGTCGACG
CTGGAACTTCAGCAGGAGCTACAGCAGGCGCTGGAGAGTAATCCGCTGCTTGAGCAAATCGACACTCATG
AAGAAATCGACACCCGCGAAACGCAAGACAGTGAAACGCTGGACACCGCCGACGCGCTCGAACAAAAAGA
GATGCCGGAAGAGCTGCCGCTCGATGCCAGTTGGGACACCATTTACACCGCTGGTACACCATCCGGCACC
AGCGGTGACTACATTGACGACGAGCTGCCGGTCTACCAGGGCGAAACGACGCAGACCTTGCAGGATTACC
TGATGTGGCAGGTTGAGCTGACACCGTTTTCCGACACTGACCGCGCTATTGCTACCTCTATCGTCGATGC
CGTTGATGAAACCGGTTATCTGACTGTCCCGCTGGAAGATATTCTCGAAAGTATAGGCGATGAAGAGATC
GACATCGACGAAGTTGAAGCCGTCCTTAAGCGGATCCAACGGTTTGATCCGGTCGGTGTGGCGGCAAAAG
ATCTGCGTGACTGTCTGCTGATCCAACTCTCCCAATTCGATAAGACCACGCCGTGGCTGGAAGAGGCCAG
ACTGATCATTAGCGATCATCTCGATCTGTTAGCCAATCACGACTTCCGCACTTTAATGCGCGTCACGCGT
CTGAAAGAAGATGTGCTGAAAGAAGCCGTCAATCTGATCCAGTCGCTCGATCCGCGCCCCGGGCAGTCGA
TCCAGACTGGCGAACCTGAGTATGTCATTCCAGATGTGCTGGTGCGTAAGCATAACGGTCACTGGACGGT
AGAACTCAACAGTGACAGCATTCCGCGTCTGCAAATCAACCAGCACTACGCCTCGATGTGCAATAACGCG
CGCAACGATGGTGACAGCCAGTTTATCCGCAGCAATCTGCAGGATGCCAAATGGTTGATCAAGAGTCTGG
AAAGCCGTAACGATACGCTACTGCGCGTGAGTCGCTGTATCGTTGAACAGCAGCAAGCCTTCTTTGAGCA
AGGTGAAGAATATATGAAACCGATGGTACTGGCCGATATCGCCCAGGCTGTCGAAATGCATGAATCGACG
ATATCTCGCGTGACCACGCAAAAATACCTGCATAGTCCACGAGGCATTTTTGAACTGAAGTATTTCTTTT
CCAGTCACGTCAATACCGAGGGCGGCGGCGAAGCTTCCTCCACGGCGATTCGTGCGCTGGTGAAGAAATT
AATCGCGGCGGAAAACCCAGCGAAACCGTTGAGCGACAGCAAGTTAACCTCTTTGCTGTCGGAACAAGGT
ATCATGGTGGCACGCCGCACTGTTGCGAAGTACCGAGAGTCTTTATCCATTCCGCCGTCAAACCAGCGTA
AACAACTCGTTTGATCTAGAGGCGCCACTCGAGAGTCGACCAAAGCCCGCCGAAAGGCGGGCTTTTCTGT
GCCGGCATGATAAGCTGTCAAACATGAGAATTGCAACTTATATCGTATGGGGCTGACTTCAGGTGCTACA
TTTGAAGAGATAAATTGCACTGAAATCTAGAAATATTTTATCTGATTAATAAGATGATCTTCTTGAGATC
GTTTTGGTCTGCGCGTAATCTCTTGCTCTGAAAACGAAAAAACCGCCTTGCAGGGCGGTTTTTCGAAGGT
TCTCTGAGCTACCAACTCTTTGAACCGAGGTAACTGGCTTGGAGGAGCGCAGTCACCAAAACTTGTCCTT
TCAGTTTAGCCTTAACCGGCGCATGACTTCAAGACTAACTCCTCTAAATCAATTACCAGTGGCTGCTGCC
AGTGGTGCTTTTGCATGTCTTTCCGGGTTGGACTCAAGACGATAGTTACCGGATAAGGCGCAGCGGTCGG
ACTGAACGGGGGGTTCGTGCATACAGTCCAGCTTGGAGCGAACTGCCTACCCGGAACTGAGTGTCAGGCG
TGGAATGAGACAAACGCGGCCATAACAGCGGAATGACACCGGTAAACCGAAAGGCAGGAACAGGAGAGCG
CACGAGGGAGCCGCCAGGGGGAAACGCCTGGTATCTTTATAGTCCTGTCGGGTTTCGCCACCACTGATTT
GAGCGTCAGATTTCGTGATGCTTGTCAGGGGGGCGGAGCCTATGGAAAAACGGCTTTGCCGCGGCCCTCT
CACTTCCCTGTTAAGTATCTTCCTGGCATCTTCCAGGAAATCTCCGCCCCGTTCGTAAGCCATTTCCGCT
CGCCGCAGTCGAACGACCGAGCGTAGCGAGTCAGTGAGCGAGGAAGCGGAATATATCCTGTATCACATAT
TCTGCTGACGCACCGGTGCAGCCTTTTTTCTCCTGCCACATGAAGCACTTCACTGACACCCTCATCAGTG
CCAACATAGTAAGCCAGTATACACTCCGCTAGGGTCATGAGATTATCAAAAAGGATCTTCACCTAGATCC
TTTTAAATTAAAAATGAAGTTTTAAATCAATCTAAAGTATATATGAGTAAACTTGGTCTGACAGTTACCA
ATGCTTAATCAGTGAGGCACCTATCTCAGCGATCTGTCTATTTCGTTCATCCATAGTTGCCTGACTCCCC
GTCGTGTAGATAACTACGATACGGGAGGGCTTACCATCTGGCCCCAGTGCTGCAATGATACCGCGAGACC
CACGCTCACCGGCTCCAGATTTATCAGCAATAAACCAGCCAGCCGGAAGGGCCGAGCGCAGAAGTGGTCC
TGCAACTTTATCCGCCTCCATCCAGTCTATTAATTGTTGCCGGGAAGCTAGAGTAAGTAGTTCGCCAGTT
AATAGTTTGCGCAACGTTGTTGCCATTGCTACAGGCATCGTGGTGTCACGCTCGTCGTTTGGTATGGCTT
CATTCAGCTCCGGTTCCCAACGATCAAGGCGAGTTACATGATCCCCCATGTTGTGCAAAAAAGCGGTTAG
CTCCTTCGGTCCTCCGATCGTTGTCAGAAGTAAGTTGGCCGCAGTGTTATCACTCATGGTTATGGCAGCA
CTGCATAATTCTCTTACTGTCATGCCATCCGTAAGATGCTTTTCTGTGACTGGTGAGTACTCAACCAAGT
CATTCTGAGAATAGTGTATGCGGCGACCGAGTTGCTCTTGCCCGGCGTCAATACGGGATAATACCGCGCC
ACATAGCAGAACTTTAAAAGTGCTCATCATTGGAAAACGTTCTTCGGGGCGAAAACTCTC
Features (pLannotate 1.2.2; 8 found; start..end, strand, type, name):
    166..270     -  promoter       AmpR promoter: bla
    372..659     +  CDS            O (fragment): VRPO_LAMBD - Protein inferred from homology: Swiss-Prot protein existence level 3. Necessary for the bidirectional replication of DNA. It interacts with the ori (origin of replication) region of the genome during the initiation of replication. From Escherichia phage lambda (Bacteriophage lambda).
    723..743     +  RBS            RBS: efficient ribosome binding site from bacteriophage T7 gene 10 (Olins and Rangwala, 1989)
    751..2181    +  CDS            rpoN: RP54_ECOLI - Also known as glnF, ntrA. Experimental evidence at protein level: Swiss-Prot protein existence level 1. Sigma factors are initiation factors that promote the attachment of RNA polymerase to specific initiation sites and are then released. This sigma factor is responsible for the expression of enzymes involved in arginine catabolism. The open complex (sigma-54 and core RNA polymerase) serves as the receptor for the receipt of the melting signal from the remotely bound activator protein GlnG(NtrC). From Escherichia coli (strain K12).
   2373..2918    +  rep_origin     p15A ori: Plasmids containing the medium-copy-number p15A origin of replication can be propagated in E. coli cells that contain a second plasmid with the ColE1 origin.
   3006..3061    +  rep_origin     RSF ori (fragment): Plasmids containing the RSF 1030 origin of replication can be propagated in E. coli cells that contain additional plasmids with compatible origins.
   3160..3181    -  misc_feature   bom (fragment): basis of mobility region from pBR322
   3285..165     -  CDS            AmpR (across the origin): β-lactamase; bla; confers resistance to ampicillin, carbenicillin, and related antibiotics
