[The description below was written by a language model from this plasmid's Addgene catalogue record and pLannotate feature annotations shown in this document.]
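Description:
pSG09-OR2-OR1-Pr-sigma54 is a small bacterial expression plasmid (about 4 kb) built on a p15A backbone for producing the E. coli alternative sigma factor sigma 54 (rpoN, also known as glnF or ntrA). It replicates from the p15A origin, which the record lists as low copy and which is compatible with ColE1-type plasmids, so it can coexist with other constructs. Selection is by ampicillin through the β-lactamase gene and its native bla promoter, both oriented opposite to the expression cassette. The annotation also picks up short fragments resembling an RSF origin and the pBR322 bom region, which appear to be backbone remnants rather than functional elements.

The payload is the roughly 1.4 kb rpoN coding sequence, preceded by the efficient ribosome binding site from bacteriophage T7 gene 10 and driven by the OR2-OR1-Pr promoter. This promoter is derived from the bacteriophage lambda right promoter with two of its operator sites, giving strong transcription by the housekeeping E. coli RNA polymerase that can be repressed by lambda cI. The promoter itself is not annotated in the feature table. The software instead flags a lambda-derived segment upstream of the RBS as a fragment of the lambda O gene, which is consistent with lambda sequence in this region but is unlikely to represent an intended coding element. No terminator or tag is annotated.

Sigma 54 directs core RNA polymerase to a distinct promoter class that requires activator proteins such as NtrC for open complex formation. The associated publication concerns a phosphorylation-based insulator characterised in a cell-free transcription-translation system, which suggests the plasmid supplies sigma 54 to drive sigma 54-dependent promoters in such circuits.
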