Addgene plasmid #102466: pSG09-OR2-OR1-Pr-sigma54
Purpose: Expresses sigma 54 protein in E. coli. The expression is controlled by a OR2-OR1-Pr promoter.
Depositing lab: Richard Murray. Depositing organization: California Institute of Technology. Publication: Implementation and System Identification of a Phosphorylation-Based Insulator in a Cell-Free Transcription-Translation System. Guo S, Yeung E, Murray RM. bioRxiv 122606 10.1101/122606.
Backbone
  Vector backbone: p15A
  Backbone size w/o insert (bp): 2545
  Total vector size (bp): 3979
  Vector type: Bacterial Expression
Growth in bacteria
  Bacterial resistance: Ampicillin, 100 μg/mL
  Growth temperature: 30°C
  Growth strain: KL740
  Copy number: Low Copy
Gene/Insert
  Gene/Insert name: sigma 54 (alt name: rpoN)
  Insert size (bp): 1434
  Entrez Gene: rpoN (a.k.a. b3202, ECK3191, JW3169, glnF, ntrA)
  Promoter: OR2-OR1-Pr
  Cloning method: Unknown
  Sequencing primers: 5′ AAAACCGAATTTTGCTGGGTG; 3′ ATGATAAAGAAGACAGTCATAAGTGC
Terms and licenses: Academic/Nonprofit Terms; Industry Terms: Not Available to Industry
Depositor comments: Please visit https://www.biorxiv.org/content/early/2017/04/02/122606 for bioRxiv preprint.
How to cite: pSG09-OR2-OR1-Pr-sigma54 was a gift from Richard Murray (Addgene plasmid # 102466 ; http://n2t.net/addgene:102466 ; RRID:Addgene_102466)
